>Addgene plasmid #19174 | PL-452 N-mDsRed | depositor partial sequence | sequence record 8940 | Author sequence
ATGGACAACACCGAGGACGTCATCAAGGAGTTCATGCAGTTCAAGGTGCGCATGGAGGGCTCCGTGAACG
GCCACTACTTCGAGATCGAGGGCGAGGGCGAGGGCAAGCCCTACGAGGGCACCCAGACCGCCAAGCTGCA
GGTGACCAAGGGCGGCCCCCTGCCCTTCGCCTGGGACATCCTGTCCCCCCAGTTCCAGTACGGCTCCAAG
GCCTACGTGAAGCACCCCGCCGACATCCCCGACTACATGAAGCTGTCCTTCCCCGAGGGCTTCACCTGGG
AGCGCTCCATGAACTTCGAGGACGGCGGCGTGGTGGAGGTGCAGCAGGACTCCTCCCTGCAGGACGGCAC
CTTCATCTACAAGGTGAAGTTCAAGGGCGTGAACTTCCCCGCCGACGGCCCCGTAATGCAGAAGAAGACT
GCCGGCTGGGAGCCCTCCACCGAGAAGCTGTACCCCCAGGACGGCGTGCTGAAGGGCGAGATCTCCCACG
CCCTGAAGCTGAAGGACGGCGGCCACTACACCTGCGACTTCAAGACCGTGTACAAGGCCAAGAAGCCCGT
GCAGCTGCCCGGCAACCACTACGTGGACTCCAAGCTGGACATCACCAACCACAACGAGGACTACACCGTG
GTGGAGCAGTACGAGCACGCCGAGGCCCGCCACTCCGGCTCCCAGATAACTTCGTATAATGTATGCTATA
CGAAGTTATGCTAGCTTGGCTGCAGGTCGTCGAAATTCTACCGGGTAGGGGAGGCGCTTTTCCCAAGGCA
GTCTGGAGCATGCGCTTTAGCAGCCCCGCTGGGCACTTGGCGCTACACAAGTGGCCTCTGGCCTCGCACA
CATTCCACATCCACCGGTAGGCGCCAACCGGCTCCGTTCTTTGGTGGCCCCTTCGCGCCACCTTCTACTC
CTCCCCTAGTCAGGAAGTTCCCCCCCGCCCCGCAGCTCGCGTCGTGCAGGACGTGACAAATGGAAGTAGC
ACGTCTCACTAGTCTCGTGCAGATGGACAGCACCGCTGAGCAATGGAAGCGGGTAGGCCTTTGGGGCAGC
GGCCAATAGCAGCTTTGCTCCTTCGCTTTCTGGGCTCAGAGGCTGGGAAGGGGTGGGTCCGGGGGCGGGC
TCAGGGGCGGGCTCAGGGGCGGGGCGGGCGCCCGAAGGTCCTCCGGAGGCCCGGCATTCTGCACGCTTCA
AAAGCGCACGTCTGCCGCGCTGTTCTCCTCTTCCTCATCTCCGGGCCTTTCGACCTGCAGCCTGTTGACA
ATTAATCATCGGCATAGTATATCGGCATAGTATAATACGACAAGGTGAGGAACTAAACCATGGGATCGGC
CATTGAACAAGATGGATTGCACGCAGGTTCTCCGGCCGCTTGGGTGGAGAGGCTATTCGGCTATGACTGG
GCACAACAGACAATCGGCTGCTCTGATGCCGCCGTGTTCCGGCTGTCAGCGCAGGGGCGCCCGGTTCTTT
TTGTCAAGACCGACCTGTCCGGTGCCCTGAATGAACTGCAGGACGAGGCAGCGCGGCTATCGTGGCTGGC
CACGACGGGCGTTCCTTGCGCAGCTGTGCTCGACGTTGTCACTGAAGCGGGAAGGGACTGGCTGCTATTG
GGCGAAGTGCCGGGGCAGGATCTCCTGTCATCTCACCTTGCTCCTGCCGAGAAAGTATCCATCATGGCTG
ATGCAATGCGGCGGCTGCATACGCTTGATCCGGCTACCTGCCCATTCGACCACCAAGCGAAACATCGCAT
CGAGCGAGCACGTACTCGGATGGAAGCCGGTCTTGTCGATCAGGATGATCTGGACGAAGAGCATCAGGGG
CTCGCGCCAGCCGAACTGTTCGCCAGGCTCAAGGCGCGCATGCCCGACGGCGATGATCTCGTCGTGACCC
ATGGCGATGCCTGCTTGCCGAATATCATGGTGGAAAATGGCCGCTTTTCTGGATTCATCGACTGTGGCCG
GCTGGGTGTGGCGGACCGCTATCAGGACATAGCGTTGGCTACCCGTGATATTGCTGAAGAGCTTGGCGGC
GAATGGGCTGACCGCTTCCTCGTGCTTTACGGTATCGCCGCTCCCGATTCGCAGCGCATCGCCTTCTATC
GCCTTCTTGACGAGTTCTTCTGAGGGGATCAATTCTCTAGAGCTCGCTGATCAGCCTCGACTGTGCCTTC
TAGTTGCCAGCCATCTGTTGTTTGCCCCTCCCCCGTGCCTTCCTTGACCCTGGAAGGTGCCACTCCCACT
GTCCTTTCCTAATAAAATGAGGAAATTGCATCGCATTGTCTGAGTAGGTGTCATTCTATTCTGGGGGGTG
GGGTGGGGCAGGACAGCAAGGGGGAGGATTGGGAAGACAATAGCAGGCATGCTGGGGATGCGGTGGGCTC
TATGGCTTCTGAGGCGGAAAGAACCAGCTGGGGCTCGACTAGAGCTTGCGGAACCCTTAATATAACTTCG
TATAATGTATGCTATACGAAGTTATTAGGTCCCTCGAGGGGATCCACTAGT
