>Addgene plasmid #19174 | PL-452 N-mDsRed | addgene partial sequence | sequence record 25031 | 19174 with MSCV-rev
CGCCNCNCNNCCCGGTAGAATTTCGACGACCTGCAGCCAAGCTAGCATAACTTCGTATAGCATACATTAT
ACGAAGTTATCTGGGAGCCGGAGTGGCGGGCCTCGGCGTGCTCGTACTGCTCCACCACGGTGTAGTCCTC
GTTGTGGTTGGTGATGTCCAGCTTGGAGTCCACGTAGTGGTTGCCGGGCAGCTGCACGGGCTTCTTGGCC
TTGTACACGGTCTTGAAGTCGCAGGTGTAGTGGCCGCCGTCCTTCAGCTTCAGGGCGTGGGAGATCTCGC
CCTTCAGCACGCCGTCCTGGGGGTACAGCTTCTCGGTGGAGGGCTCCCAGCCGGCAGTCTTCTTCTGCAT
TACGGGGCCGTCGGCGGGGAAGTTCACGCCCTTGAACTTCACCTTGTAGATGAAGGTGCCGTCCTGCAGG
GAGGAGTCCTGCTGCACCTCCACCACGCCGCCGTCCTCGAAGTTCATGGAGCGCTCCCAGGTGAAGCCCT
CGGGGAAGGACAGCTTCATGTAGTCGGGGATGTCGGCGGGGTGCTTCACGTAGGCCTTGGAGCCGTACTG
GAACTGGGGGGACAGGATGTCCCAGGCGAAGGGCAGGGGGCCGCCCTTGGTCACCTGCAGCTTGGCGGTC
TGGGTGCCCTCGTAGGGCTTGCCCTCGCCCTCGCCCTCGATCTCGAAGTAGTGGCCGTTCACGGAGCCCT
CCATGCGCACCTTGNNCTGCATGAACTCCTTGATGACGTCCTCNGNGTTGTCCATGGTACCAGCTTTTGT
TCCCTTTAGTGAGGGTTA
