[The description below was written by a language model from this plasmid's Addgene catalogue record.]
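Description:
PL-452 N-mDsRed is a Cre/Lox-type template plasmid built on the PL-452 backbone (recorded as 4823 bp without insert). It carries a 678 bp monomeric DsRed (mDsRed) coding sequence cloned between KpnI and NheI sites, both of which are retained. It is maintained as a high-copy plasmid in standard E. coli cloning strains under kanamycin selection. Part of the plasmid derives from a commercial Clontech vector, presumably the source of the fluorescent protein sequence. The record lists the insert species as "jellyfish", although DsRed-family proteins are generally known to originate from the coral-like anthozoan Discosoma, so that field should be treated with caution.

No feature table is supplied, so the origin of replication, the promoters and the exact arrangement of the lox sites are not stated. PL-452 is generally known as a recombineering vector with a loxP-flanked selection cassette that confers kanamycin resistance in bacteria. This fits the Cre/Lox classification and the resistance marker given here, but the details cannot be confirmed from this entry.

The associated publication describes recombineering-mediated tagging of Drosophila genomic constructs for in vivo protein localization and acute protein inactivation. The "N" in the name suggests that this version is intended for N-terminal tagging. In such a scheme, the tag and the adjacent floxed selectable marker would be amplified with homology arms and recombined into a genomic clone under kanamycin selection. Cre would then excise the marker, leaving the red fluorescent tag fused in frame to the gene of interest. This workflow is inferred from the publication title and the vector type rather than stated in the record.
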