Addgene plasmid #19174: PL-452 N-mDsRed
Depositing lab: Patrik Verstreken. Depositing organization: Vlaams Instituut voor Biotechnologie (VIB, vzw). Publication: Recombineering-mediated tagging of Drosophila genomic constructs for in vivo localization and acute protein inactivation. Venken KJ, Kasprowicz J, Kuenen S, Yan J, Hassan BA, Verstreken P. Nucleic Acids Res. 2008 Oct;36(18):e114. doi: 10.1093/nar/gkn486. Epub 2008 Aug 1. PubMed 18676454.
Backbone
  Vector backbone: PL-452
  Backbone size w/o insert (bp): 4823
  Vector type: Cre/Lox
Growth in bacteria
  Bacterial resistance: Kanamycin, 50 μg/mL
  Growth temperature: 37°C
  Growth strain: DH5alpha
  Copy number: High Copy
Gene/Insert
  Gene/Insert name: mDsRed (alt name: mDsRed-PL-452)
  Species: jellyfish
  Insert size (bp): 678
  Cloning method: Restriction Enzyme; 5′ cloning site KpnI (not destroyed); 3′ cloning site NheI (not destroyed)
  Sequencing primers: 5′ n/a
Resource information
  A portion of this plasmid was derived from a plasmid made by: Clontech
Terms and licenses: Academic/Nonprofit Terms; Industry Terms: Not Available to Industry
How to cite: PL-452 N-mDsRed was a gift from Patrik Verstreken (Addgene plasmid # 19174 ; http://n2t.net/addgene:19174 ; RRID:Addgene_19174)
